LOCUS       Exported 771 bp ds-DNA linear SYN 13-JUN-2021
DEFINITION  This plasmid contains a human pancreatic islet inactive enhancer, a
            minimal promoter and a luc2 gene..
ACCESSION   .
VERSION     .
KEYWORDS    pGL4.23 C2_11
SOURCE      synthetic DNA construct
  ORGANISM  synthetic DNA construct
REFERENCE   1 (bases 1 to 771)
  AUTHORS   Pasquali L, Gaulton KJ, Rodriguez-Segui SA, Mularoni L,
            Miguel-Escalada I, Akerman I, Tena JJ, Moran I, Gomez-Marin C, van
            de Bunt M, Ponsa-Cobas J, Castro N, Nammo T, Cebola I,
            Garcia-Hurtado J, Maestro MA, Pattou F, Piemonti L, Berney T, Gloyn
            AL, Ravassard P, Gomez-Skarmeta JL, Muller F, McCarthy MI, Ferrer J
  TITLE     Pancreatic islet enhancer clusters enriched in type 2 diabetes
            risk-associated variants.
  JOURNAL   Nat Genet. 2014 Feb;46(2):136-43. doi: 10.1038/ng.2870. Epub 2014
            Jan 12.
  PUBMED    24413736
REFERENCE   2 (bases 1 to 771)
  AUTHORS   .
  TITLE     Direct Submission
  JOURNAL   Exported Jun 13, 2021 from SnapGene Server 1.1.58
            http://www.snapgene.com
FEATURES             Location/Qualifiers
     source          1..771
                     /organism="synthetic DNA construct"
                     /mol_type="other DNA"
     protein_bind    58..82
                     /gene="mutant version of attB"
                     /label=attB1
                     /bound_moiety="BP Clonase(TM)"
                     /note="recombination site for the Gateway(R) BP reaction"
     protein_bind    complement(617..641)
                     /gene="mutant version of attB"
                     /label=attB2
                     /bound_moiety="BP Clonase(TM)"
                     /note="recombination site for the Gateway(R) BP reaction"
     promoter        715..746
                     /label=minP
                     /note="minimal TATA-box promoter with low basal activity"
ORIGIN
        1 tttctctggc ctaactggcc ggtacctgag ctcccgtcga cgaattctgc agatatcaca
       61 agtttgtaca aaaaagcagg ctccgcggcc gcccccttca cccatctgag cttcactgga
      121 ttaaagacaa gttttaaagt gctgttctta cattttactt gttttgatta ttgattaact
      181 gctatatact caccaaatgt tgctgccttc aatgaacctg agatcttaag agcacaggct
      241 tggcaatcag gtgaccgagt gtgaactcag cccactttct agctgtgtaa cattcagtaa
      301 gtagcgtaag cctcttaaat tgactttccg acctgagaaa agcagctaat taaaaaaaca
      361 gcattcatct cacagacatc acgaaggtta aatgaaacca tccatgtaga ctgctaagca
      421 taatgcctgg cacaaactaa gtggtcaata tatgttagta gctattattg aattagtgac
      481 aatccaagat cgaatctgat acaaatgagg aagtgagact tagaaaggtc aaagagtctt
      541 accgatatta aggagtagag gaaggaattt tattccaggt ctgtctgact tcaaaactca
      601 aagggtgggc gcgccgaccc agctttcttg tacaaagtgg tgataaaccc gctgatcagc
      661 ctcgactgtg ctcgaggata tcaagatctg gcctcggcgg ccaagcttag acactagagg
      721 gtatataatg gaagctcgac ttccagcttg gcaatccggt actgttggta a
//
