>Addgene plasmid #60288 | pGL4.23 C2_11 | addgene partial sequence | sequence record 98034 | ColEterm 5'-agctgataccgctcgccgcagccgaacg-3'
CGCTGCCGGCACCTGTCCTACGAGTTGCATGATAAAGAAGACAGTCATAAGTGCGGCGACGATAGTCATG
CCCCGCGCCCACCGGAAGGAGCTGACTGGGTTGAAGGCTCTCAAGGGCATCGGTCGACGGATCCTTATCG
ATTTTACCACATTTGTAGAGGTTTTACTTGCTTTAAAAAACCTCCCACACCTCCCCCTGAACCTGAAACA
TAAAATGAATGCAATTGTTGTTGTTAACTTGTTTATTGCAGCTTATAATGGTTACAAATAAAGCAATAGC
ATCACAAATTTCACAAATAAAGCATTTTTTTCACTGCATTCTAGTTGTGGTTTGTCCAAACTCATCAATG
TATCTTATCATGTCTGCTCGAAGCGGCCGGCCGCCCCGACTCTAGAATTATTACACGGCGATCTTGCCGC
CCTTCTTGGCCTTAATGAGAATCTCGCGGATCTTGCGGGCGTCCAACTTGCCGGTCAGTCCTTTAGGCAC
CTCGTCCACGAACACAACACCACCGCGCAGCTTCTTGGCGGTTGTAACCTGGCTGGCCACATAGTCCACG
ATCTCCTTCTCGGTCATGGTTTTACCGTGTTCCAGCACGACGACTGCGGCGGGCAGCTCGCCGGCATCGT
CGTCGGGCAGGCCGGCGACCCCGGCGTCGAAGATGTTGGGGTGTTGCAGCAGGATGCTCTCCAGTTCGGC
TGGGGCTACCTGGTAGCCCTTGTATTTGATCAGGCTCTTCAGCCGGTCCACGATGAAGAAGTGCTCGTCC
TCGTCC
