[The description below was written by a language model from this plasmid's Addgene catalogue record and the feature table of its GenBank file.]
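Description:
pGL4.23 C2_11 is a mammalian luciferase reporter plasmid built on pGL4.23-GW, a Gateway-adapted version of the pGL4.23 minimal-promoter reporter backbone (4283 bp without insert). It is propagated in E. coli under ampicillin selection; the record lists the copy number as unknown, and neither the origin of replication nor the resistance cassette is annotated in the available sequence.

The insert is a roughly 500 bp human genomic fragment from chromosome 1 (coordinates given in the hg18 assembly) at the SMYD3 locus, classified by the depositors as an inactive enhancer in human pancreatic islets. It was introduced by Gateway cloning and sits upstream of minP, a minimal TATA-box promoter with low basal activity, which in turn drives the luc2 firefly luciferase gene carried by the backbone. In this arrangement, luciferase output above the minimal-promoter baseline reports any cis-regulatory activity of the cloned fragment. The catalogue lists luciferase as a C-terminal "tag", but because the insert is a non-coding regulatory element, luciferase acts here as a downstream reporter rather than as a protein fusion.

The held GenBank record covers only a 771 bp portion of the plasmid. It shows attB1 and attB2 recombination sites flanking the insert region, followed by minP; luc2 and the bacterial maintenance elements lie outside this partial sequence. The construct comes from a study of pancreatic islet enhancer clusters and type 2 diabetes risk variants. As an element annotated as inactive, it plausibly served as a comparison or negative-control sequence in enhancer reporter assays, although the record does not state this role explicitly.
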