Addgene plasmid #60288: pGL4.23 C2_11
Purpose: This plasmid contains a human pancreatic islet inactive enhancer, a minimal promoter and a luc2 gene.
Depositing lab: Jorge Ferrer. Depositing organization: Imperial College London. Publication: Pancreatic islet enhancer clusters enriched in type 2 diabetes risk-associated variants. Pasquali L, Gaulton KJ, Rodriguez-Segui SA, Mularoni L, Miguel-Escalada I, Akerman I, Tena JJ, Moran I, Gomez-Marin C, van de Bunt M, Ponsa-Cobas J, Castro N, Nammo T, Cebola I, Garcia-Hurtado J, Maestro MA, Pattou F, Piemonti L, Berney T, Gloyn AL, Ravassard P, Gomez-Skarmeta JL, Muller F, McCarthy MI, Ferrer J. Nat Genet. 2014 Feb;46(2):136-43. doi: 10.1038/ng.2870. Epub 2014 Jan 12. PubMed 24413736.
Backbone
  Vector backbone: pGL4.23-GW
  Backbone manufacturer: Ferrer Lab
  Backbone size w/o insert (bp): 4283
  Vector type: Mammalian Expression, Luciferase
Growth in bacteria
  Bacterial resistance: Ampicillin, 100 μg/mL
  Growth temperature: 37°C
  Growth strain: DH5alpha
  Copy number: Unknown
Gene/Insert
  Gene/Insert name: SMYD3 inactive enhancer (alt name: SMYD3)
  Species: H. sapiens (human)
  Entrez Gene: SMYD3 (a.k.a. KMT3E, ZMYND1, ZNFN3A1, bA74P14.1)
  Tag / fusion protein: Luciferase (C terminal on backbone)
  Cloning method: Gateway Cloning
  Sequencing primers: 5′ RVprimer3 (Promega): CTAGCAAAATAGGCTGTCCC
Terms and licenses: Academic/Nonprofit Terms; Industry Terms: Not Available to Industry
Depositor comments: chromosome : chr1; start: 244375383 end: 244375884 (genomic position corresponds to the version of the human genome hg18) Fw primer used for cloning: CACCCATCTGAGCTTCACTGGATT Rv primer used for cloning: TGAGTTTTGAAGTCAGACAGACCTGGA
How to cite: pGL4.23 C2_11 was a gift from Jorge Ferrer (Addgene plasmid # 60288 ; http://n2t.net/addgene:60288 ; RRID:Addgene_60288)
